Addgene plasmid #128681: pDONR_P2R-P3_3'arm_apobb.1
Purpose: apobb.1 homology arm 3' gateway clone
Depositing lab: Steven Farber. Depositing organization: Carnegie Institution for Science. Publication: The LipoGlo reporter system for sensitive and specific monitoring of atherogenic lipoproteins. Thierer JH, Ekker SC, Farber SA. Nat Commun. 2019 Jul 31;10(1):3426. doi: 10.1038/s41467-019-11259-w. PubMed 31366908.
Backbone
  Vector backbone: pDONR_P2R-P3
  Backbone manufacturer: Therofisher
  Backbone size w/o insert (bp): 4773
  Total vector size (bp): 3398
  Modifications to backbone: BP recombination reaction with desired insert
  Vector type: multi-step gateway cloning
Growth in bacteria
  Bacterial resistance: Kanamycin, 50 μg/mL
  Growth temperature: 37°C
  Growth strain: DH5alpha
  Copy number: Unknown
Gene/Insert
  Gene/Insert name: apobb.1
  Species: D. rerio (zebrafish)
  Insert size (bp): 756
  GenBank ID: ENSDARG00000022767
  Entrez Gene: apobb.1 (a.k.a. apobb, apobl, cb235, hm:zeh1207, sb:cb235, si:ch211-219i10.1, wu:fb39c11, wu:fc51e12, zeh1207)
Terms and licenses: Academic/Nonprofit Terms; Industry Terms: Not Available to Industry
How to cite: pDONR_P2R-P3_3'arm_apobb.1 was a gift from Steven Farber (Addgene plasmid # 128681 ; http://n2t.net/addgene:128681 ; RRID:Addgene_128681)
