[The description below was written by a language model from this plasmid's Addgene catalogue record and pLannotate feature annotations shown in this document.]
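Description:
pDONR_P2R-P3_3'arm_apobb.1 is a MultiSite Gateway 3' entry clone made by BP recombination of a zebrafish (D. rerio) apobb.1 fragment into the pDONR P2R-P3 donor vector. The finished plasmid is 3,398 bp. This is smaller than the empty donor backbone listed in the record, as expected when the BP reaction swaps out the donor's counter-selection cassette for a short insert. It is propagated in E. coli on a high-copy ColE1/pUC-type origin and selected with kanamycin through the aph(3')-Ia (KanR) gene. rrnB T1 and T2 terminators lie upstream of the recombination cassette to insulate it from read-through transcription. A T7 promoter and short lacZα and lacI fragments are backbone remnants with no evident role in the insert's function.

The payload is a 756 bp segment of the apobb.1 locus, described as the 3' homology arm. It occupies the unannotated interval between the two recombination sites in both the depositor and sequencing-derived records, which show the same features in opposite orientations. One flank is annotated as attR2. The other is called as an attB3 core overlapping a partial attL match labelled attL1, which is most consistent with the attL3 site expected in a P2R-P3 entry clone. These sites let the arm be placed in the third position of a multi-fragment LR reaction, alongside 5' and middle entry clones and a destination vector.

No promoter, tag or reporter is associated with the insert. The arm is simply a block of genomic homology, and the record indicates it is a component for assembling a donor construct targeting apobb.1. The associated publication concerns a lipoprotein reporter system, but the record does not specify the final assembled construct or its partner elements.
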