Features (pLannotate 1.2.2; 10 found; start..end, strand, type, name):
    121..213     +  CDS            lacI (fragment): lac repressor; lacI; The lac repressor binds to the lac operator to inhibit transcription in E. coli. This inhibition can be relieved by adding lactose or isopropyl-β-D-thiogalactopyranoside (IPTG).
    268..295     -  terminator     rrnB T2 terminator: transcription terminator T2 from the E. coli rrnB gene
    427..470     +  terminator     rrnB T1 terminator: Escherichia coli rrnB; transcription terminator T1 from the E. coli rrnB gene
    517..553     -  CDS            lacZα (fragment): LacZα fragment of β-galactosidase; lacZ fragment
    624..747     -  protein_bind   attR2: mutant version of attR; recombination site for the Gateway® LR reaction LR Clonase™
   1507..1527    -  protein_bind   attB3: mutant version of attB; core recombination site for the Gateway® BP reaction BP Clonase™
   1518..1603    -  protein_bind   attL1 (fragment): mutant version of attL; recombination site for the Gateway® LR reaction LR Clonase™
   1640..1658    -  promoter       T7 promoter: promoter for bacteriophage T7 RNA polymerase
   1792..2601    +  CDS            KanR: aminoglycoside phosphotransferase; aph(3')-Ia; confers resistance to kanamycin in bacteria or G418 (Geneticin®) in eukaryotes
   2748..3336    +  rep_origin     ori: high-copy-number ColE1/pMB1/pBR322/pUC origin of replication
>Addgene plasmid #128681 | pDONR_P2R-P3_3'arm_apobb.1 | depositor full sequence | sequence record 246744 | pDONR_P2R-P3_3'arm_apobb.1 sequence 3398 bps
CTTTCCTGCGTTATCCCCTGATTCTGTGGATAACCGTATTACCGCCTTTGAGTGAGCTGATACCGCTCGC
CGCAGCCGAACGACCGAGCGCAGCGAGTCAGTGAGCGAGGAAGCGGAAGAGCGCCCAATACGCAAACCGC
CTCTCCCCGCGCGTTGGCCGATTCATTAATGCAGCTGGCACGACAGGTTTCCCGACTGGAAAGCGGGCAG
TGAGCGCAACGCAATTAATACGCGTACCGCTAGCCAGGAAGAGTTTGTAGAAACGCAAAAAGGCCATCCG
TCAGGATGGCCTTCTGCTTAGTTTGATGCCTGGCAGTTTATGGCGGGCGTCCTGCCCGCCACCCTCCGGG
CCGTTGCTTCACAACGTTCAAATCCGCTCCCGGCGGATTTGTCCTACTCAGGAGAGCGTTCACCGACAAA
CAACAGATAAAACGAAAGGCCCAGTCTTCCGACTGAGCCTTTCGTTTTATTTGATGCCTGGCAGTTCCCT
ACTCTCGCGTTAACGCTAGCATGGATGTTTTCCCAGTCACGACGTTGTAAAACGACGGCCAGTCTTAAGC
TCGGGCCCTGCAGCTCTAGAGCTCGAATTCTACAGGTCACTAATACCATCTAAGTAGTTGATTCATAGTG
ACTGCATATGTTGTGTTTTACAGTATTATGTAGTCTGTTTTTTATGCAAAATCTAATTTAATATATTGAT
ATTTATATCATTTTACGTTTCTCGTTCAACTTTCTTGTACAAAGTGGAATATGGTCATTCTGAACAGAAA
GTAAATTAAGTAAACACTACCATCTTTTGAAATGAACATTCTTGGACATCGAAGCCAATGGACACTTCAC
TGAAGTATAGTACAAACATGTATATAAAGCAATTACTGACTCAAAACATGTCTCATTGTTATGCTGCTCT
ATTATTCTATTTGTATAAATGAGGATTGAAATACTAAGCTAGTTATCAAAAATGTCAACTGCAACCTATT
GTCATCCTTGTTCTGTATCCAACATTAATGGCATGATGGATGGGGATCAATAAAGAACTTTTATTATGCA
ACACGACCCAATCTTGTCATTTCTATATTCTAGAAGTGTTTTAAACTAGTTTGGACCATTCAATAATATA
ATATAATTGAATATACAGGTGTAATAACATGCAACAAAATGAAAAATAAGCAGTGGTACATGGGTACATT
TTAGTTTTTTATGCAAACTACTGGTGACTTTAAAAAAAAAATTACAAATAAAATATTTTATTCTATTTTT
TTCATTAGGAAGAAAAAAGTTTATCAGAACTTTTGTAGAGGTAAAAAAAACTACTAACATTTTACTCAAT
CCCATACCTGAAAAATCTAGTAAATCAATTGCTTTGATTAGTGGTTATTGAACCTTATTTTAACCAGCTT
CAGGTTAACACATGTTAACTACTCCTTTTTGACATATAAACTGAAAATCATTTAATCTTCATTAAAAATA
TTTTGGATTTGCTTACAAACTGATGTCTGCCTTACCCAACTTTATTATACAAAGTTGGCATTATAAAAAA
GCATTGCTTATCAATTTGTTGCAACGAACAGGTCACTATCAGTCAAAATAAAATCATTATTTGGAGCTCC
ATGGTAGCGTTAACGCGGCCGCGATATCCCCTATAGTGAGTCGTATTACATGGTCATAGCTGTTTCCTGG
CAGCTCTGGCCCGTGTCTCAAAATCTCTGATGTTACATTGCACAAGATAAAAATATATCATCATGAACAA
TAAAACTGTCTGCTTACATAAACAGTAATACAAGGGGTGTTATGAGCCATATTCAACGGGAAACGTCGAG
GCCGCGATTAAATTCCAACATGGATGCTGATTTATATGGGTATAAATGGGCTCGCGATAATGTCGGGCAA
TCAGGTGCGACAATCTATCGCTTGTATGGGAAGCCCGATGCGCCAGAGTTGTTTCTGAAACATGGCAAAG
GTAGCGTTGCCAATGATGTTACAGATGAGATGGTCAGACTAAACTGGCTGACGGAATTTATGCCTCTTCC
GACCATCAAGCATTTTATCCGTACTCCTGATGATGCATGGTTACTCACCACTGCGATCCCCGGAAAAACA
GCATTCCAGGTATTAGAAGAATATCCTGATTCAGGTGAAAATATTGTTGATGCGCTGGCAGTGTTCCTGC
GCCGGTTGCATTCGATTCCTGTTTGTAATTGTCCTTTTAACAGCGATCGCGTATTTCGTCTCGCTCAGGC
GCAATCACGAATGAATAACGGTTTGGTTGATGCGAGTGATTTTGATGACGAGCGTAATGGCTGGCCTGTT
GAACAAGTCTGGAAAGAAATGCATAAACTTTTGCCATTCTCACCGGATTCAGTCGTCACTCATGGTGATT
TCTCACTTGATAACCTTATTTTTGACGAGGGGAAATTAATAGGTTGTATTGATGTTGGACGAGTCGGAAT
CGCAGACCGATACCAGGATCTTGCCATCCTATGGAACTGCCTCGGTGAGTTTTCTCCTTCATTACAGAAA
CGGCTTTTTCAAAAATATGGTATTGATAATCCTGATATGAATAAATTGCAGTTTCATTTGATGCTCGATG
AGTTTTTCTAATCAGAATTGGTTAATTGGTTGTAACACTGGCAGAGCATTACGCTGACTTGACGGGACGG
CGCAAGCTCATGACCAAAATCCCTTAACGTGAGTTACGCGTCGTTCCACTGAGCGTCAGACCCCGTAGAA
AAGATCAAAGGATCTTCTTGAGATCCTTTTTTTCTGCGCGTAATCTGCTGCTTGCAAACAAAAAAACCAC
CGCTACCAGCGGTGGTTTGTTTGCCGGATCAAGAGCTACCAACTCTTTTTCCGAAGGTAACTGGCTTCAG
CAGAGCGCAGATACCAAATACTGTCCTTCTAGTGTAGCCGTAGTTAGGCCACCACTTCAAGAACTCTGTA
GCACCGCCTACATACCTCGCTCTGCTAATCCTGTTACCAGTGGCTGCTGCCAGTGGCGATAAGTCGTGTC
TTACCGGGTTGGACTCAAGACGATAGTTACCGGATAAGGCGCAGCGGTCGGGCTGAACGGGGGGTTCGTG
CACACAGCCCAGCTTGGAGCGAACGACCTACACCGAACTGAGATACCTACAGCGTGAGCATTGAGAAAGC
GCCACGCTTCCCGAAGGGAGAAAGGCGGACAGGTATCCGGTAAGCGGCAGGGTCGGAACAGGAGAGCGCA
CGAGGGAGCTTCCAGGGGGAAACGCCTGGTATCTTTATAGTCCTGTCGGGTTTCGCCACCTCTGACTTGA
GCGTCGATTTTTGTGATGCTCGTCAGGGGGGCGGAGCCTATGGAAAAACGCCAGCAACGCGGCCTTTTTA
CGGTTCCTGGCCTTTTGCTGGCCTTTTGCTCACATGTT
