Features (pLannotate 1.2.2; 10 found; start..end, strand, type, name):
     97..115     +  promoter       T7 promoter: promoter for bacteriophage T7 RNA polymerase
    152..237     +  protein_bind   attL1 (fragment): mutant version of attL; recombination site for the Gateway® LR reaction LR Clonase™
    228..248     +  protein_bind   attB3: mutant version of attB; core recombination site for the Gateway® BP reaction BP Clonase™
   1008..1131    +  protein_bind   attR2: mutant version of attR; recombination site for the Gateway® LR reaction LR Clonase™
   1202..1238    +  CDS            lacZα (fragment): LacZα fragment of β-galactosidase; lacZ fragment
   1285..1328    -  terminator     rrnB T1 terminator: Escherichia coli rrnB; transcription terminator T1 from the E. coli rrnB gene
   1460..1487    +  terminator     rrnB T2 terminator: transcription terminator T2 from the E. coli rrnB gene
   1542..1634    -  CDS            lacI (fragment): lac repressor; lacI; The lac repressor binds to the lac operator to inhibit transcription in E. coli. This inhibition can be relieved by adding lactose or isopropyl-β-D-thiogalactopyranoside (IPTG).
   1817..2405    -  rep_origin     ori: high-copy-number ColE1/pMB1/pBR322/pUC origin of replication
   2552..3361    -  CDS            KanR: aminoglycoside phosphotransferase; aph(3')-Ia; confers resistance to kanamycin in bacteria or G418 (Geneticin®) in eukaryotes
>Addgene plasmid #128681 | pDONR_P2R-P3_3'arm_apobb.1 | addgene full sequence | sequence record 251342 | Addgene NGS Result
TTTATTGTTCATGATGATATATTTTTATCTTGTGCAATGTAACATCAGAGATTTTGAGACACGGGCCAGA
GCTGCCAGGAAACAGCTATGACCATGTAATACGACTCACTATAGGGGATATCGCGGCCGCGTTAACGCTA
CCATGGAGCTCCAAATAATGATTTTATTTTGACTGATAGTGACCTGTTCGTTGCAACAAATTGATAAGCA
ATGCTTTTTTATAATGCCAACTTTGTATAATAAAGTTGGGTAAGGCAGACATCAGTTTGTAAGCAAATCC
AAAATATTTTTAATGAAGATTAAATGATTTTCAGTTTATATGTCAAAAAGGAGTAGTTAACATGTGTTAA
CCTGAAGCTGGTTAAAATAAGGTTCAATAACCACTAATCAAAGCAATTGATTTACTAGATTTTTCAGGTA
TGGGATTGAGTAAAATGTTAGTAGTTTTTTTTACCTCTACAAAAGTTCTGATAAACTTTTTTCTTCCTAA
TGAAAAAAATAGAATAAAATATTTTATTTGTAATTTTTTTTTTAAAGTCACCAGTAGTTTGCATAAAAAA
CTAAAATGTACCCATGTACCACTGCTTATTTTACATTTTGTTGCATGTTATTACACCTGTATATTCAATT
ATATTATATTATTGAATGGTCCAAACTAGTGTAAAACACTTCTAGAATATAGAAATGACAAGATTGGGTC
GTGTTGCATAATAAAAGTTCTTTATTGATCCCCATCCATCATGCCATTAATGTTGGATACAGAACAAGGA
TGACAATAGGTTGCAGGTGGCATTTTTGATAACTAGCTTAGTATTTCAATCCTCATTTATACAAATAGAA
TAATAGAGCAGCATAACAATGAGACATGTTTTGAGTCAGTAATTGCTTTATATACATGTTTGTACTATAC
TTCAGTGAAGTGTCCATTGGCTTCGATGTCCAAGAATGTTCATTTCAAAATATGGTAGTGTTTACTTAGT
TTACTTTCTGTTCAGAATGACCATATTCCACTTTGTACAAGAAAGTTGAACGAGAAACGTAAAATGATAT
AAATATCAATATATTAAATTAGATTTTGCATAAAAAACAGACTACATAATACTGTAAAACACAACATATG
CAGTCACTATGAACCAACTACTTAGATGGTATTAGTGACCTGTAGAATTCGAGCTCTAGAGCTGCAGGGC
CCGAGCTTAAGACTGGCCGTCGTTTTACAACGTCGTGACTGGGAAAACATCCATGCTAGCGTTAACGCGA
GAGTAGGGAACTGCCAGGCATCAAATAAAACGAAAGGCTCAGTCGGAAGACTGGGCCTTTCGTTTTATCT
GTTGTTTGTCGGTGAACGCTCTCCTGAGTAGGACAAATCCGCCGGGAGCGGATTTGAACGTTGTGAAGCA
ACGGCCCGGAGGGTGGCGGGCAGGACGCCCGCCATAAACTGCCAGGCATCAAACTAAGCAGAAGGCCATC
CTGACGGATGGCCTTTTTGCGTTTCTACAAACTCTTCCTGGCTAGCGGTACGCGTATTAATTGCGTTGCG
CTCACTGCCCGCTTTCCAGTCGGGAAACCTGTCGTGCCAGCTGCATTAATGAATCGGCCAACGCGCGGGG
AGAGGCGGTTTGCGTATTGGGCGCTCTTCCGCTTCCTCGCTCACTGACTCGCTGCGCTCGGTCGTTCGGC
TGCGGCGAGCGGTATCAGCTCACTCAAAGGCGGTAATACGGTTATCCACAGAATCAGGGGATAACGCAGG
AAAGAACATGTGAGCAAAAGGCCAGCAAAAGGCCAGGAACCGTAAAAAGGCCGCGTTGCTGGCGTTTTTC
CATAGGCTCCGCCCCCCTGACGAGCATCACAAAAATCGACGCTCAAGTCAGAGGTGGCGAAACCCGACAG
GACTATAAAGATACCAGGCGTTTCCCCCTGGAAGCTCCCTCGTGCGCTCTCCTGTTCCGACCCTGCCGCT
TACCGGATACCTGTCCGCCTTTCTCCCTTCGGGAAGCGTGGCGCTTTCTCATAGCTCACGCTGTAGGTAT
CTCAGTTCGGTGTAGGTCGTTCGCTCCAAGCTGGGCTGTGTGCACGAACCCCCCGTTCAGCCCGACCGCT
GCGCCTTATCCGGTAACTATCGTCTTGAGTCCAACCCGGTAAGACACGACTTATCGCCACTGGCAGCAGC
CACTGGTAACAGGATTAGCAGAGCGAGGTATGTAGGCGGTGCTACAGAGTTCTTGAAGTGGTGGCCTAAC
TACGGCTACACTAGAAGAACAGTATTTGGTATCTGCGCTCTGCTGAAGCCAGTTACCTTCGGAAAAAGAG
TTGGTAGCTCTTGATCCGGCAAACAAACCACCGCTGGTAGCGGTGGTTTTTTTGTTTGCAAGCAGCAGAT
TACGCGCAGAAAAAAAGGATCTCAAGAAGATCCTTTGATCTTTTCTACGGGGTCTGACGCTCAGTGGAAC
GACGCGTAACTCACGTTAAGGGATTTTGGTCATGAGCTTGCGCCGTCCCGTCAAGTCAGCGTAATGCTCT
GCCAGTGTTACAACCAATTAACCAATTCTGATTAGAAAAACTCATCGAGCATCAAATGAAACTGCAATTT
ATTCATATCAGGATTATCAATACCATATTTTTGAAAAAGCCGTTTCTGTAATGAAGGAGAAAACTCACCG
AGGCAGTTCCATAGGATGGCAAGATCCTGGTATCGGTCTGCGATTCCGACTCGTCCAACATCAATACAAC
CTATTAATTTCCCCTCGTCAAAAATAAGGTTATCAAGTGAGAAATCACCATGAGTGACGACTGAATCCGG
TGAGAATGGCAAAAGTTTATGCATTTCTTTCCAGACTTGTTCAACAGGCCAGCCATTACGCTCGTCATCA
AAATCACTCGCATCAACCAAACCGTTATTCATTCGTGATTGCGCCTGAGCGAGACGAAATACGCGATCGC
TGTTAAAAGGACAATTACAAACAGGAATCGAATGCAACCGGCGCAGGAACACTGCCAGCGCATCAACAAT
ATTTTCACCTGAATCAGGATATTCTTCTAATACCTGGAATGCTGTTTTTCCGGGGATCGCAGTGGTGAGT
AACCATGCATCATCAGGAGTACGGATAAAATGCTTGATGGTCGGAAGAGGCATAAATTCCGTCAGCCAGT
TTAGTCTGACCATCTCATCTGTAACATCATTGGCAACGCTACCTTTGCCATGTTTCAGAAACAACTCTGG
CGCATCGGGCTTCCCATACAAGCGATAGATTGTCGCACCTGATTGCCCGACATTATCGCGAGCCCATTTA
TACCCATATAAATCAGCATCCATGTTGGAATTTAATCGCGGCCTCGACGTTTCCCGTTGAATATGGCTCA
TAACACCCCTTGTATTACTGTTTATGTAAGCAGACAGT
